>Addgene plasmid #40377 | pBACgus/LRRK2 1867-2161 C-His | depositor full sequence | sequence record 52054 | pBACgus/LRRK2 1867-2161 C-His sequence 8299 bps
GGAACGGCTCCGCCCACTATTAATGAAATTAAAAATTCCAATTTTAAAAAACGCAGCAAGAGAAACATTT
GTATGAAAGAATGCGTAGAAGGAAAGAAAAATGTCGTCGACATGCTGAACAACAAGATTAATATGCCTCC
GTGTATAAAAAAAATATTGAACGATTTGAAAGAAAACAATGTACCGCGCGGCGGTATGTACAGGAAGAGG
TTTATACTAAACTGTTACATTGCAAACGTGGTTTCGTGTGCCAAGTGTGAAAACCGATGTTTAATCAAGG
CTCTGACGCATTTCTACAACCACGACTCCAAGTGTGTGGGTGAAGTCATGCATCTTTTAATCAAATCCCA
AGATGTGTATAAACCACCAAACTGCCAAAAAATGAAAACTGTCGACAAGCTCTGTCCGTTTGCTGGCAAC
TGCAAGGGTCTCAATCCTATTTGTAATTATTGAATAATAAAACAATTATAAATGCTAAATTTGTTTTTTA
TTAACGATACAAACCAAACGCAACAAGAACATTTGTAGTATTATCTATAATTGAAAACGCGTAGTTATAA
TCGCTGAGGTAATATTTAAAATCATTTTCAAATGATTCACAGTTAATTTGCGACAATATAATTTTATTTT
CACATAAACTAGACGCCTTGTCGTCTTCTTCTTCGTATTCCTTCTCTTTTTCATTTTTCTCTTCATAAAA
ATTAACATAGTTATTATCGTATCCATATATGTATCTATCGTATAGAGTAAATTTTTTGTTGTCATAAATA
TATATGTCTTTTTTAATGGGGTGTATAGTACCGCTGCGCATAGTTTTTCTGTAATTTACAACAGTGCTAT
TTTCTGGTAGTTCTTCGGAGTGTGTTGCTTTAATTATTAAATTTATATAATCAATGAATTTGGGATCGTC
GGTTTTGTACAATATGTTGCCGGCATAGTACGCAGCTTCTTCTAGTTCAATTACACCATTTTTTAGCAGC
ACCGGATTAACATAACTTTCCAAAATGTTGTACGAACCGTTAAACAAAAACAGTTCACCTCCCTTTTCTA
TACTATTGTCTGCGAGCAGTTGTTTGTTGTTAAAAATAACAGCCATTGTAATGAGACGCACAAACTAATA
TCACAAACTGGAAATGTCTATCAATATATAGTTGCTGATCAGATCCTCATTGTTTGCCTCCCTGCTGCGG
TTTTTCACCGAAGTTCATGCCAGTCCAGCGTTTTTGCAGCAGAAAAGCCGCCGACTTCGGTTTGCGGTCG
CGAGTGAAGATCCCTTTCTTGTTACCGCCAACGCGCAATATGCCTTGCGAGGTCGCAAAATCGGCGAAAT
TCCATACCTGTTCACCGACGACGGCGCTGACGCGATCAAAGACGCGGTGATACATATCCAGCCATGCACA
CTGATACTCTTCACTCCACATGTCGGTGTACATTGAGTGCAGCCCGGCTAACGTATCCACGCCGTATTCG
GTGATGATAATCGGCTGATGCAGTTTCTCCTGCCAGGCCAGAAGTTCTTTTTCCAGTACCTTCTCTGCCG
TTTCCAAATCGCCGCTTTGGACATACCATCCGTAATAACGGTTCAGGCACAGCACATCAAAGAGATCGCT
GATGGTATCGGTGTGAGCGTCGCAGAACATTACATTGACGCAGGTGATCGGACGCGTCGGGTCGAGTTTA
CGCGTTGCTTCCGCCAGTGGCGCGAAATATTCCCGTGCACCTTGCGGACGGGTATCCGGTTCGTTGGCAA
TACTCCACATCACCACGCTTGGGTGGTTTTTGTCACGCGCTATCAGCTCTTTAATCGCCTGTAAGTGCGC
TTGCTGAGTTTCCCCGTTGACTGCCTCTTCGCTGTACAGTTCTTTCGGCTTGTTGCCCGCTTCGAAACCA
ATGCCTAAAGAGAGCGAAAAGCCGACAGCAGCAGTTTCATCAATCACCACGATGCCATGTTCATCTGCCC
AGTCGAGCATCTCTTCAGCGTAAGGGTAATGCGAGGTACGGTAGGAGTTGGCCCCAATCCAGTCCATTAA
TGCGTGGTCGTGCACCATCAGCACGTTATCGAATCCTTTGCCACGTAAGTCCGCATCTTCATGACGACCA
AAGCCAGTAAAGTAGAACGGTTTGTGGTTAATCAGGAACTGTTGGCCCTTCACTGCCACTGACCGGATGC
CGACGCGAAGCGGGTAGATATCACACTCTGTCTGGCTTTTGGCTGTGACGCACAGTTCATAGAGATAACC
TTCACCCGGTTGCCAGAGGTGCGGATTCACCACTTGCAAAGTCCCGCTAGTGCCTTGTCCAGTTGCAACC
ACCTGTTGATCCGCATCACGCAGTTCAACGCTGACATCACCATTGGCCACCACCTGCCAGTCAACAGACG
CGTGGTTACAGTCTTGCGCGACATGCGTCACCACGGTGATATCGTCCACCCAGGTGTTCGGCGTGGTGTA
GAGCATTACGCTGCGATGGATTCCGGCATAGTTAAAGAAATCATGGAAGTAAGACTGCTTTTTCTTGCCG
TTTTCGTCGGTAATCACCATTCCCGGCGGGATAGTCTGCCAGTTCAGTTCGTTGTTCACACAAACGGTGA
TACGTACACTTTTCCCGGCAATAACATACGGCGTGACATCGGCTTCAAATGGCGTATAGCCGCCCTGATG
CTCCATCACTTCCTGATTATTGACCCACACTTTGCCGTAATGAGTGACCGCATCGAAACGCAGCACGATA
CGCTGGCCTGCCCAACCTTTCGGTATAAAGACTTCGCGCTGATACCAGACGTTGCCCGCATAATTACGAA
TATCTGCATCGGCGAACTGATCGTTAAAACTGCCTGGCACAGCAATTGCCCGGCTTTCTTGTAACGCGCT
TTCCCACCAACGCTGATCAATTCCACAGTTTTCGCGATCCAGACTGAATGCCCACAGGCCGTCGAGTTTT
TTGATTTCACGGGTTGGGGTTTCTACAGGACGGACCATATTTATAGGTGTAATTTATGTAGCTGTAATTT
TTACCTTATTAATATTTTTTACGCTTTGCATTCGACGACTGAACTCCCAAATATATGTTTAACTCGTCTT
GGTCGTTTGAATTTTTGTTGCTGTGTTTCCTAATATTTTCCATCACCTTAAATATGTTATTGTAATCCTC
AATGTTGAACTTGCAATTGGACACGGCATAGTTTTCCATAGTCGTGTAAAACATGGTATTGGCTGCATTG
TAATACATCCGACTGAGCGGGTACGGATCTATGTGTTTGAGCAGCCTGTTCAAAAACTCTGCATCGTCGC
AAAACGGAATTTCGTCGACAGATCTGATCATGGAGATAATTAAAATGATAACCATCTCGCAAATAAATAA
GTATTTTACTGTTTTCGTAACAGTTTTGTAATAAAAAAACCTATAAATATAGGATCCATGAACATCATGC
TCAACAACGATGAGCTCGAATTTGAACAAGCTCCAGAATTCCTGCTCGGCGACGGCTCTTTCGGCTCCGT
ATACCGTGCTGCTTATGAAGGCGAAGAAGTCGCCGTAAAGATCTTCAACAAGCACACCTCGCTCCGTCTG
CTCCGTCAGGAACTGGTCGTTCTGTGTCATCTGCACCATCCGAGCCTCATCTCCCTGCTGGCCGCTGGCA
TCCGTCCTCGTATGCTGGTGATGGAGCTGGCATCCAAGGGCTCTCTCGACCGCCTGCTGCAGCAGGACAA
GGCTTCTCTGACCCGTACTCTGCAGCATCGTATCGCTCTGCATGTAGCTGACGGCCTGCGTTATCTTCAT
TCTGCAATGATCATTTATCGCGACCTGAAACCTCATAATGTACTGCTGTTTACTCTGTACCCGAACGCTG
CCATCATCGCTAAGATTGCAGACTATGGTATTGCGCAGTACTGCTGCCGCATGGGCATTAAAACAAGCGA
AGGTACGCCGGGTTTCCGTGCTCCAGAAGTGGCTCGTGGCAACGTTATTTACAACCAGCAAGCTGACGTT
TACTCGTTCGGTCTGCTCCTGTACGATATCCTGACTACCGGCGGCCGTATCGTAGAAGGTCTGAAGTTCC
CTAACGAATTCGACGAACTGGAAATCCAGGGCAAGCTGCCAGACCCGGTTAAAGAATACGGTTGCGCTCC
GTGGCCGATGGTAGAGAAGCTCATCAAACAGTGCCTTAAAGAAAACCCTCAGGAACGTCCAACCTCTGCT
CAAGTGTTCGACATCCTTAACAGCGCTGAACTCGTCTGTCTGACTCGCCGTATTCTCCTGCCTAAGAATG
TTATCGTGGAATGTATGGTTGCTACTCACCATAACCACCACCATCACCATCATTGATAAGCTTGCGGCCG
CACTCGAGCACCACCACCACCACCACTAACCTAGGTAGCTGAGCGCATGCAAGCTGATCCGGGTTATTAG
TACATTTATTAAGCGCTAGATTCTGTGCGTTGTTGATTTACAGACAATTGTTGTACGTATTTTAATAATT
CATTAAATTTATAATCTTTAGGGTGGTATGTTAGAGCGAAAATCAAATGATTTTCAGCGTCTTTATATCT
GAATTTAAATATTAAATCCTCAATAGATTTGTAAAATAGGTTTCGATTAGTTTCAAACAAGGGTTGTTTT
TCCGAACCGATGGCTGGACTATCTAATGGATTTTCGCTCAACGCCACAAAACTTGCCAAATCTTGTAGCA
GCAATCTAGCTTTGTCGATATTCGTTTGTGTTTTGTTTTGTAATAAAGGTTCGACGTCGTTCAAAATATT
ATGCGCTTTTGTATTTCTTTCATCACTGTCGTTAGTGTACAATTGACTCGACGTAAACACGTTAAATAGA
GCTTGGACATATTTAACATCGGGCGTGTTAGCTTTATTAGGCCGATTATCGTCGTCGTCCCAACCCTCGT
CGTTAGAAGTTGCTTCCGAAGACGATTTTGCCATAGCCACACGACGCCTATTAATTGTGTCGGCTAACAC
GTCCGCGATCAAATTTGTAGTTGAGCTTTTTGGAATTATTTCTGATTGCGGGCGTTTTTGGGCGGGTTTC
AATCTAACTGTGCCCGATTTTAATTCAGACAACACGTTAGAAAGCGATGGTGCAGGCGGTGGTAACATTT
CAGACGGCAAATCTACTAATGGCGGCGGTGGTGGAGCTGATGATAAATCTACCATCGGTGGAGGCGCAGG
CGGGGCTGGCGGCGGAGGCGGAGGCGGAGGTGGTGGCGGTGATGCAGACGGCGGTTTAGGCTCAAATGTC
TCTTTAGGCAACACAGTCGGCACCTCAACTATTGTACTGGTTTCGGGCGCCGTTTTTGGTTTGACCGGTC
TGAGACGAGTGCGATTTTTTTCGTTTCTAATAGCTTCCAACAATTGTTGTCTGTCGTCTAAAGGTGCAGC
GGGTTGAGGTTCCGTCGGCATTGGTGGAGCGGGCGGCAATTCAGACATCGATGGTGGTGGTGGTGGTGGA
GGCGCTGGAATGTTAGGCACGGGAGAAGGTGGTGGCGGCGGTGCCGCCGGTATAATTTGTTCTGGTTTAG
TTTGTTCGCGCACGATTGTGGGCACCGGCGCAGGCGCCGCTGGCTGCACAACGGAAGGTCGTCTGCTTCG
AGGCAGCGCTTGGGGTGGTGGCAATTCAATATTATAATTGGAATACAAATCGTAAAAATCTGCTATAAGC
ATTGTAATTTCGCTATCGTTTACCGTGCCGATATTTAACAACCGCTCAATGTAAGCAATTGTATTGTAAA
GAGATTGTCTCAAGCTCGGATCGATCCCGCACGCCGATAACAAGCCTTTTCATTTTTACTACAGCATTGT
AGTGGCGAGACACTTCGCTGTCGTCGAGGTTTAAACGCTTCCTCGCTCACTGACTCGCTGCGCTCGGTCG
TTCGGCTGCGGCGAGCGGTATCAGCTCACTCAAAGGCGGTAATACGGTTATCCACAGAATCAGGGGATAA
CGCAGGAAAGAACATGTGAGCAAAAGGCCAGCAAAAGGCCAGGAACCGTAAAAAGGCCGCGTTGCTGGCG
TTTTTCCATAGGCTCCGCCCCCCTGACGAGCATCACAAAAATCGACGCTCAAGTCAGAGGTGGCGAAACC
CGACAGGACTATAAAGATACCAGGCGTTTCCCCCTGGAAGCTCCCTCGTGCGCTCTCCTGTTCCGACCCT
GCCGCTTACCGGATACCTGTCCGCCTTTCTCCCTTCGGGAAGCGTGGCGCTTTCTCATAGCTCACGCTGT
AGGTATCTCAGTTCGGTGTAGGTCGTTCGCTCCAAGCTGGGCTGTGTGCACGAACCCCCCGTTCAGCCCG
ACCGCTGCGCCTTATCCGGTAACTATCGTCTTGAGTCCAACCCGGTAAGACACGACTTATCGCCACTGGC
AGCAGCCACTGGTAACAGGATTAGCAGAGCGAGGTATGTAGGCGGTGCTACAGAGTTCTTGAAGTGGTGG
CCTAACTACGGCTACACTAGAAGGACAGTATTTGGTATCTGCGCTCTGCTGAAGCCAGTTACCTTCGGAA
AAAGAGTTGGTAGCTCTTGATCCGGCAAACAAACCACCGCTGGTAGCGGTGGTTTTTTTGTTTGCAAGCA
GCAGATTACGCGCAGAAAAAAAGGATCTCAAGAAGATCCTTTGATCTTTTCTACGGGGTCTGACGCTCAG
TGGAACGAAAACTCACGTTAAGGGATTTTGGTCATGAGATTATCAAAAAGGATCTTCACCTAGATCCTTT
TAAATTAAAAATGAAGTTTTAAATCAATCTAAAGTATATATGAGTAAACTTGGTCTGACAGTTACCAATG
CTTAATCAGTGAGGCACCTATCTCAGCGATCTGTCTATTTCGTTCATCCATAGTTGCCTGACTCCCCGTC
GTGTAGATAACTACGATACGGGAGGGCTTACCATCTGGCCCCAGTGCTGCAATGATACCGCGAGACCCAC
GCTCACCGGCTCCAGATTTATCAGCAATAAACCAGCCAGCCGGAAGGGCCGAGCGCAGAAGTGGTCCTGC
AACTTTATCCGCCTCCATCCAGTCTATTAATTGTTGCCGGGAAGCTAGAGTAAGTAGTTCGCCAGTTAAT
AGTTTGCGCAACGTTGTTGCCATTGCTACAGGCATCGTGGTGTCACGCTCGTCGTTTGGTATGGCTTCAT
TCAGCTCCGGTTCCCAACGATCAAGGCGAGTTACATGATCCCCCATGTTGTGCAAAAAAGCGGTTAGCTC
CTTCGGTCCTCCGATCGTTGTCAGAAGTAAGTTGGCCGCAGTGTTATCACTCATGGTTATGGCAGCACTG
CATAATTCTCTTACTGTCATGCCATCCGTAAGATGCTTTTCTGTGACTGGTGAGTACTCAACCAAGTCAT
TCTGAGAATAGTGTATGCGGCGACCGAGTTGCTCTTGCCCGGCGTCAATACGGGATAATACCGCGCCACA
TAGCAGAACTTTAAAAGTGCTCATCATTGGAAAACGTTCTTCGGGGCGAAAACTCTCAAGGATCTTACCG
CTGTTGAGATCCAGTTCGATGTAACCCACTCGTGCACCCAACTGATCTTCAGCATCTTTTACTTTCACCA
GCGTTTCTGGGTGAGCAAAAACAGGAAGGCAAAATGCCGCAAAAAAGGGAATAAGGGCGACACGGAAATG
TTGAATACTCATACTCTTCCTTTTTCAATATTATTGAAGCATTTATCAGGGTTATTGTCTCATGAGCGGA
TACATATTTGAATGTATTTAGAAAAATAAACAAATAGGGGTTCCGCGCACATTTCCCCGAAAAGTGCCAC
CTG
[124 nt withheld, positions 7774-7897]
C
[91 nt withheld, positions 7899-7989]
A
[49 nt withheld, positions 7991-8039]
CCTTTGACGTTGGAGTCCACGTTCTTT
[37 nt withheld, positions 8067-8103]
ACCCTATCTCGGTCTATTCTTTTGATTTATAAGGGATTTTGCCGATTTCGGCCTATTGGTTAAAAAATGA
GCTGATTTAACAAAAATTTAACGCGAATTTTAACAAAATATTAACGTTTACAATTTCCCATTCGCCATTC
AGGCTGCGCAACTGTTGGGAAGGGCGATCGGTGCGGGCCTCTTCGCTATTACGCCA
Features (pLannotate 1.2.2; 14 found; start..end, strand, type, name):
    329..453     +  CDS            lef2: baculovirus late expression factor 2
    491..1096    +  CDS            ORF603: baculovirus ORF603 protein
   1167..2972    -  CDS            GUS: β-glucuronidase; uidA (or gusA) from E. coli
   2987..3302    -  promoter       p6.9 promoter: Autographa californica p6.9; baculovirus late basic protein promoter
   3317..3408    +  promoter       polyhedrin promoter: polh from Autographa californica; promoter for the baculovirus polyhedrin gene
   3421..4344    +  CDS            LRRK2 (fragment): LRRK2_HUMAN - Also known as PARK8. Experimental evidence at protein level: Swiss-Prot protein existence level 1. Serine/threonine-protein kinase which phosphorylates a broad range of proteins involved in multiple processes such as neuronal plasticity, autophagy, and vesicle trafficking (PubMed:20949042, PubMed:22012985, PubMed:26824392, PubMed:29125462, PubMed:28720718, PubMed:29127255, PubMed:30398148, PubMed:29212815, PubMed:30635421, PubMed:21850687, PubMed:23395371, PubMed:17114044, PubMed:24687852, PubMed:26014385, PubMed:25201882). Is a key regulator of RAB GTPases by regulating the GTP/
   4349..4366    +  CDS            9xHis (fragment): 9xHis affinity tag
   4403..5760    +  misc_recomb    baculovirus recombination region (ORF1629): contains part of ORF1629
   5758..5835    -  CDS            P61 (fragment): P78_NPVAC - Experimental evidence at protein level: Swiss-Prot protein existence level 1. Plays a role in the transport of the nucleocapsids from the cytoplasm toward the host nucleus together with the host actin- polymerizing Arp2/3 complex. From Autographa californica nuclear polyhedrosis virus (AcMNPV).
   6023..6611    -  rep_origin     ori: high-copy-number ColE1/pMB1/pBR322/pUC origin of replication
   6782..7642    -  CDS            AmpR: β-lactamase; bla; confers resistance to ampicillin, carbenicillin, and related antibiotics
   7643..7747    -  promoter       AmpR promoter: bla
   7774..8229    +  rep_origin     f1 ori (sequence partly withheld): f1 bacteriophage origin of replication; arrow indicates direction of (+) strand synthesis
   8234..1       -  CDS            lacZα (fragment) (across the origin): LacZα fragment of β-galactosidase; lacZ fragment
