[The description below was written by a language model from this plasmid's Addgene catalogue record and pLannotate feature annotations shown in this document.]
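Description:
pBACgus/LRRK2 1867-2161 C-His is a baculovirus transfer plasmid built on the Novagen pBACgus backbone. It is used to generate recombinant baculovirus that expresses a fragment of human LRRK2 in insect cells. In bacteria it is maintained as a high-copy plasmid through a ColE1/pUC-type origin and selected with ampicillin via the β-lactamase gene. An f1 phage origin and a residual lacZα fragment are also annotated in the 8,299-nt depositor sequence.

The payload is a wild-type segment of LRRK2 (also called PARK8 or dardarin) spanning amino acids 1867–2161. It sits directly downstream of the AcMNPV polyhedrin (polH) promoter, a very late viral promoter that gives strong expression late in infection. A C-terminal 6xHis tag follows the insert for metal-affinity purification; the annotation software flags it as a partial match to a longer His tag, and its 18-nt span is consistent with six histidines. The insert was cloned through BamHI and HindIII sites that were both destroyed in the process.

The expression cassette is flanked on one side by lef2/ORF603 sequences and on the other by an ORF1629 recombination region. These are the homology arms that allow recombination with baculovirus genomic DNA at the polyhedrin locus. Between the arms, in the opposite orientation to the polH cassette, an E. coli β-glucuronidase (GUS) gene is driven by the late p6.9 promoter. This reporter is carried into the virus along with the insert, so recombinant plaques or infected cells can be identified by GUS staining. The record does not state a specific application, but the design suits production and purification of this LRRK2 fragment as recombinant protein.
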