Addgene plasmid #40377: pBACgus/LRRK2 1867-2161 C-His
Depositing lab: Michael J Fox Foundation MJFF. Depositing organization: Michael J Fox Foundation.
Backbone
  Vector backbone: pBACgus
  Backbone manufacturer: Novagen
  Vector type: Baculovirus
Growth in bacteria
  Bacterial resistance: Ampicillin, 100 μg/mL
  Growth temperature: 37°C
  Growth strain: Top10
  Copy number: High Copy
Gene/Insert
  Gene/Insert name: LRRK2
  Species: H. sapiens (human)
  Mutation: WT aa1867-2161
  Entrez Gene: LRRK2 (a.k.a. AURA17, DARDARIN, PARK8, RIPK7, ROCO2)
  Promoter: polH
  Tag / fusion protein: 6xHis (C terminal on insert)
  Cloning method: Restriction Enzyme; 5′ cloning site BamHI (destroyed during cloning); 3′ cloning site HindIII (destroyed during cloning)
  Sequencing primers: 5′ DSP2466For:GAATTTCGTCGACAGATC; 3′ DSP2466Rev:AATAACCCGGATCAGCTT
Terms and licenses: Academic/Nonprofit Terms; Industry Terms
How to cite: pBACgus/LRRK2 1867-2161 C-His was a gift from Michael J Fox Foundation MJFF (Addgene plasmid # 40377 ; http://n2t.net/addgene:40377 ; RRID:Addgene_40377)
