>Addgene plasmid #40377 | pBACgus/LRRK2 1867-2161 C-His | addgene partial sequence | sequence record 52997 | DSP2466Rev 5'-AATAACCCGGATCAGCTT-3'
GGTGGTGGTGGTGCTCGAGTGCGGCCGCAAGCTTTCAATGATGGTGATGGTGGTGGTTATGGTGAGTAGC
AACCATACATTCCACGATAACATTCTTAGGCAGGAGAATACGGCGAGTCAGACAGACGAGTTCAGCGCTG
TTAAGGATGTCGAACACTTGAGCAGAGGTTGGACGTTCCTGAGGGTTTTCTTTAAGGCACTGTTTGATGA
GCTTCTCTACCATCGGCCACGGAGCGCAACCGTATTCTTTAACCGGGTCTGGCAGCTTGCCCTGGATTTC
CAGTTCGTCGAATTCGTTAGGGAACTTCAGACCTTCTACGATACGGCCGCCGGTAGTCAGGATATCGTAC
AGGAGCAGACCGAACGAGTAAACGTCAGCTTGCTGGTTGTAAATAACGTTGCCACGAGCCACTTCTGGAG
CACGGAAACCCGGCGTACCTTCGCTTGTTTTAATGCCCATGCGGCAGCAGTACTGCGCAATACCATAGTC
TGCAATCTTAGCGATGATGGCAGCGTTCGGGTACAGAGTAAACAGCAGTACATTATGAGGTTTCAGGTCG
CGATAAATGATCATTGCAGAATGAAGATAACGCAGGCCGTCAGCTACATGCAGAGCGATACGATGCTGCA
GAGTACGGGTCAGAGAAGCCTTGTCCTGCTGCAGCAGGCGGTCGAGAGAGCCCTTGGATGCCAGCTCCAT
CACCAGCATACGAGGACGGATGCCAGCGGCCAGCAGGGAGATGAGGCTCGGATGGTGCAGATGACACAGA
ACGACCAGTTCCTGACGGAGCAGACGGAGCGAGGTGTGCTTGTTGAAGATCTTTACGGCGACTTCTTCGC
CTTCATAAGCAGCACGGTATACGGAGCCGAAAGAGCCGTCGCCGAGC
