>Addgene plasmid #40377 | pBACgus/LRRK2 1867-2161 C-His | addgene partial sequence | sequence record 52998 | DSP2466For
AATAAATAAGTATTTTACTGTTTTCGTAACAGTTTTGTAATAAAAAAACCTATAAATATAGGATCCATGA
ACATCATGCTCAACAACGATGAGCTCGAATTTGAACAAGCTCCAGAATTCCTGCTCGGCGACGGCTCTTT
CGGCTCCGTATACCGTGCTGCTTATGAAGGCGAAGAAGTCGCCGTAAAGATCTTCAACAAGCACACCTCG
CTCCGTCTGCTCCGTCAGGAACTGGTCGTTCTGTGTCATCTGCACCATCCGAGCCTCATCTCCCTGCTGG
CCGCTGGCATCCGTCCTCGTATGCTGGTGATGGAGCTGGCATCCAAGGGCTCTCTCGACCGCCTGCTGCA
GCAGGACAAGGCTTCTCTGACCCGTACTCTGCAGCATCGTATCGCTCTGCATGTAGCTGACGGCCTGCGT
TATCTTCATTCTGCAATGATCATTTATCGCGACCTGAAACCTCATAATGTACTGCTGTTTACTCTGTACC
CGAACGCTGCCATCATCGCTAAGATTGCAGACTATGGTATTGCGCAGTACTGCTGCCGCATGGGCATTAA
AACAAGCGAAGGTACGCCGGGTTTCCGTGCTCCAGAAGTGGCTCGTGGCAACGTTATTTACAACCAGCAA
GCTGACGTTTACTCGTTCGGTCTGCTCCTGTACGATATCCTGACTACCGGCGGCCGTATCGTAGAAGGTC
TGAAGTTCCCTAACGAATTCGACGAACTGGAAATCCAGGGCAAGCTGCCAGACCCGGTTAAAGAATACGG
TTGCGCTCCGTGGCCGATGGTAGAGAAGCTCATCAAACAGTGCCTTAAAGAAAA
